LOCUS       Exported 3580 bp ds-DNA circular SYN 12-MAY-2021
DEFINITION  bacterial expression of Sirius, a pH-insensitive and photostable
            ultramarine fluorescent protein.
ACCESSION   .
VERSION     .
KEYWORDS    Sirius/pRSETB
SOURCE      synthetic DNA construct
  ORGANISM  synthetic DNA construct
REFERENCE   1 (bases 1 to 3580)
  AUTHORS   Tomosugi W, Matsuda T, Tani T, Nemoto T, Kotera I, Saito K, Horikawa
            K, Nagai T
  TITLE     An ultramarine fluorescent protein with increased photostability and
            pH insensitivity.
  JOURNAL   Nat Methods. 2009 May;6(5):351-3. doi: 10.1038/nmeth.1317. Epub 2009
            Apr 6.
  PUBMED    19349978
REFERENCE   2 (bases 1 to 3580)
  AUTHORS   .
  TITLE     Direct Submission
  JOURNAL   Exported May 12, 2021 from SnapGene Server 1.1.58
            http://www.snapgene.com
FEATURES             Location/Qualifiers
     source          1..3580
                     /organism="synthetic DNA construct"
                     /mol_type="other DNA"
     primer_bind     20..39
                     /label=T7
                     /note="T7 promoter, forward primer"
     promoter        20..38
                     /label=T7 promoter
                     /note="promoter for bacteriophage T7 RNA polymerase"
     RBS             70..92
                     /note="efficient ribosome binding site from bacteriophage
                     T7 gene 10 (Olins and Rangwala, 1989)"
     CDS             112..129
                     /codon_start=1
                     /product="6xHis affinity tag"
                     /label=6xHis
                     /translation="HHHHHH"
     CDS             133..165
                     /codon_start=1
                     /product="leader peptide from bacteriophage T7 gene 10"
                     /label=T7 tag (gene 10 leader)
                     /note="promotes efficient translation in E. coli"
                     /translation="MASMTGGQQMG"
     CDS             169..192
                     /codon_start=1
                     /product="Xpress(TM) epitope tag, including an enterokinase
                     recognition and cleavage site"
                     /label=Xpress(TM) tag
                     /translation="DLYDDDDK"
     primer_bind     complement(244..265)
                     /label=EGFP-N
                     /note="EGFP, reverse primer"
     primer_bind     complement(505..524)
                     /label=EXFP-R
                     /note="For distinguishing EGFP variants, reverse primer"
     CDS             664..915
                     /codon_start=1
                     /product="C-terminal fragment of mVenus for use in
                     bimolecular fluorescence complementation (BiFC) (Kodama and
                     Hu, 2010)"
                     /label=VC155
                     /translation="DKQKNGIKAHFKIRHNIEDGGVQLADHYQQNTPIGDGPVLLPDNH
                     YLSVQSKLSKDPNEKRDHMVLLESVTAAGITLGMDELYK"
     primer_bind     complement(981..999)
                     /label=T7 Term
                     /note="T7 terminator, reverse primer"
     terminator      995..1042
                     /label=T7 terminator
                     /note="transcription terminator for bacteriophage T7 RNA
                     polymerase"
     rep_origin      1139..1594
                     /direction=RIGHT
                     /label=f1 ori
                     /note="f1 bacteriophage origin of replication; arrow
                     indicates direction of (+) strand synthesis"
     primer_bind     complement(1226..1245)
                     /label=F1ori-R
                     /note="F1 origin, reverse primer"
     primer_bind     1436..1457
                     /label=F1ori-F
                     /note="F1 origin, forward primer"
     promoter        1620..1724
                     /gene="bla"
                     /label=AmpR promoter
     CDS             1725..2585
                     /codon_start=1
                     /gene="bla"
                     /product="beta-lactamase"
                     /label=AmpR
                     /note="confers resistance to ampicillin, carbenicillin, and
                     related antibiotics"
                     /translation="MSIQHFRVALIPFFAAFCLPVFAHPETLVKVKDAEDQLGARVGYI
                     ELDLNSGKILESFRPEERFPMMSTFKVLLCGAVLSRIDAGQEQLGRRIHYSQNDLVEYS
                     PVTEKHLTDGMTVRELCSAAITMSDNTAANLLLTTIGGPKELTAFLHNMGDHVTRLDRW
                     EPELNEAIPNDERDTTMPVAMATTLRKLLTGELLTLASRQQLIDWMEADKVAGPLLRSA
                     LPAGWFIADKSGAGERGSRGIIAALGPDGKPSRIVVIYTTGSQATMDERNRQIAEIGAS
                     LIKHW"
     primer_bind     complement(1943..1962)
                     /label=Amp-R
                     /note="Ampicillin resistance gene, reverse primer"
     rep_origin      2756..3344
                     /direction=RIGHT
                     /label=ori
                     /note="high-copy-number ColE1/pMB1/pBR322/pUC origin of
                     replication"
     primer_bind     3245..3264
                     /label=pBR322ori-F
                     /note="pBR322 origin, forward primer"
     primer_bind     3498..3515
                     /label=L4440
                     /note="L4440 vector, forward primer"
ORIGIN
        1 gatctcgatc ccgcgaaatt aatacgactc actataggga gaccacaacg gtttccctct
       61 agaaataatt ttgtttaact ttaagaagga gatatacata tgcggggttc tcatcatcat
      121 catcatcatg gtatggctag catgactggt ggacagcaaa tgggtcggga tctgtacgac
      181 gatgacgata aggatccgat ggtgagcaag ggcgaggagc tgttcaccgg ggtggtgccc
      241 atcctggtcg agctggacgg cgacgtaaac ggccacaggt tcagcgtgtc cggcgagggc
      301 gagggcgatg ccacctacgg caagctgacc ctgaagctca tctgcaccac cggcaagctg
      361 cccgtgccct ggcccaccct cgtgaccacc ctgcaattcg gcgtgctgtg cttcgcccgc
      421 taccccgacc acatgaagca gcacgacttc ttcaagtccg ccatgcccga aggctacgtc
      481 caggagcgta ccatcttctt caaggacgac ggcaactaca agacccgcgc cgaggtgaag
      541 ttcgagggcg acaccctggt gaaccgcatc gagctgaagg gcatcgactt caaggaggac
      601 ggcaacatcc tggggcacaa gctggagtac aacgggataa gctcaaacgt atatatcacc
      661 gccgacaagc agaagaacgg catcaaggcc cacttcaaga tccgccacaa catcgaggac
      721 ggcggcgtgc agctcgccga ccactaccag cagaacaccc ccatcggcga cggccccgtg
      781 ctgctgcccg acaaccacta cctgagcgtc cagtccaagc tgagcaaaga ccccaacgag
      841 aagcgcgatc acatggtcct gctggagtcc gtgaccgccg ccgggatcac tctcggcatg
      901 gacgagctgt acaagtaaga attcgaagct tgatccggct gctaacaaag cccgaaagga
      961 agctgagttg gctgctgcca ccgctgagca ataactagca taaccccttg gggcctctaa
     1021 acgggtcttg aggggttttt tgctgaaagg aggaactata tccggatctg gcgtaatagc
     1081 gaagaggccc gcaccgatcg cccttcccaa cagttgcgca gcctgaatgg cgaatgggnn
     1141 nnnnnnnnnn nnnnnnnnnn nnnnnnnnnn nnnnnnnnnn nnnnnnnnnn nnnnnnnnnn
     1201 nnnnnnnnnn nnnnnnnnnn nnnnnnnnnn nnnnnnnnnn nnnnnnnnnn nnnnnnnnnn
     1261 nncnnnnnnn nnnnnnnnnn nnnnnnnnnn nnnnnnnnnn nnnnnnnnnn nnnnnnnnnn
     1321 nnnnnnnnnn nnnnnnnnnn nnnnnnnnnn nnnnannnnn nnnnnnnnnn nnnnnnnnnn
     1381 nnnnnnnnnn nnnnnnnnnn nnnncctttg acgttggagt ccacgttctt taatagtgga
     1441 ctcttgttcc aaactggaac aacactcaac cctatctcgg tctattcttt tgatttataa
     1501 gggattttgc cgatttcggc ctattggtta aaaaatgagc tgatttaaca aaaatttaac
     1561 gcgaatttta acaaaatatt aacgcttaca atttaggtgg cacttttcgg ggaaatgtgc
     1621 gcggaacccc tatttgttta tttttctaaa tacattcaaa tatgtatccg ctcatgagac
     1681 aataaccctg ataaatgctt caataatatt gaaaaaggaa gagtatgagt attcaacatt
     1741 tccgtgtcgc ccttattccc ttttttgcgg cattttgcct tcctgttttt gctcacccag
     1801 aaacgctggt gaaagtaaaa gatgctgaag atcagttggg tgcacgagtg ggttacatcg
     1861 aactggatct caacagcggt aagatccttg agagttttcg ccccgaagaa cgttttccaa
     1921 tgatgagcac ttttaaagtt ctgctatgtg gcgcggtatt atcccgtatt gacgccgggc
     1981 aagagcaact cggtcgccgc atacactatt ctcagaatga cttggttgag tactcaccag
     2041 tcacagaaaa gcatcttacg gatggcatga cagtaagaga attatgcagt gctgccataa
     2101 ccatgagtga taacactgcg gccaacttac ttctgacaac gatcggagga ccgaaggagc
     2161 taaccgcttt tttgcacaac atgggggatc atgtaactcg ccttgatcgt tgggaaccgg
     2221 agctgaatga agccatacca aacgacgagc gtgacaccac gatgcctgta gcaatggcaa
     2281 caacgttgcg caaactatta actggcgaac tacttactct agcttcccgg caacaattaa
     2341 tagactggat ggaggcggat aaagttgcag gaccacttct gcgctcggcc cttccggctg
     2401 gctggtttat tgctgataaa tctggagccg gtgagcgtgg gtctcgcggt atcattgcag
     2461 cactggggcc agatggtaag ccctcccgta tcgtagttat ctacacgacg gggagtcagg
     2521 caactatgga tgaacgaaat agacagatcg ctgagatagg tgcctcactg attaagcatt
     2581 ggtaactgtc agaccaagtt tactcatata tactttagat tgatttaaaa cttcattttt
     2641 aatttaaaag gatctaggtg aagatccttt ttgataatct catgaccaaa atcccttaac
     2701 gtgagttttc gttccactga gcgtcagacc ccgtagaaaa gatcaaagga tcttcttgag
     2761 atcctttttt tctgcgcgta atctgctgct tgcaaacaaa aaaaccaccg ctaccagcgg
     2821 tggtttgttt gccggatcaa gagctaccaa ctctttttcc gaaggtaact ggcttcagca
     2881 gagcgcagat accaaatact gttcttctag tgtagccgta gttaggccac cacttcaaga
     2941 actctgtagc accgcctaca tacctcgctc tgctaatcct gttaccagtg gctgctgcca
     3001 gtggcgataa gtcgtgtctt accgggttgg actcaagacg atagttaccg gataaggcgc
     3061 agcggtcggg ctgaacgggg ggttcgtgca cacagcccag cttggagcga acgacctaca
     3121 ccgaactgag atacctacag cgtgagctat gagaaagcgc cacgcttccc gaagggagaa
     3181 aggcggacag gtatccggta agcggcaggg tcggaacagg agagcgcacg agggagcttc
     3241 cagggggaaa cgcctggtat ctttatagtc ctgtcgggtt tcgccacctc tgacttgagc
     3301 gtcgattttt gtgatgctcg tcaggggggc ggagcctatg gaaaaacgcc agcaacgcgg
     3361 cctttttacg gttcctggcc ttttgctggc cttttgctca catgttcttt cctgcgttat
     3421 cccctgattc tgtggataac cgtattaccg cctttgagtg agctgatacc gctcgccgca
     3481 gccgaacgac cgagcgcagc gagtcagtga gcgaggaagc ggaagagcgc ccaatacgca
     3541 aaccgcctct ccccgcgcgt tggccgattc attaatgcag
//
