[The description below was written by a language model from this plasmid's Addgene catalogue record and the feature table of its GenBank file.]
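Description:
Sirius/pRSETB is a 3.58 kb bacterial expression plasmid built on the commercial pRSETB backbone and used to produce Sirius, a synthetic ultramarine fluorescent protein described as pH-insensitive and photostable. It is maintained in E. coli at high copy through a ColE1/pUC-type origin and selected with ampicillin via the bla (beta-lactamase) gene under its own promoter. An f1 phage origin is also present, which in principle allows rescue of single-stranded DNA with helper phage.

The roughly 700 bp Sirius coding sequence was inserted between the BamHI and EcoRI sites, both of which are retained, placing it in frame behind the vector's N-terminal leader. Expression is driven by the bacteriophage T7 promoter, so it requires a host that supplies T7 RNA polymerase, and translation is supported by the efficient T7 gene 10 ribosome binding site. The leader encodes a 6xHis tag for metal-affinity purification, the T7 gene 10 leader peptide and the Xpress epitope, which includes an enterokinase site that permits removal of the tags after purification. A T7 terminator closes the transcription unit.

The feature table does not label the Sirius open reading frame as such. The automated annotation instead marks EGFP-family primer sites and a "VC155" mVenus C-terminal fragment within the insert region, which most likely reflects sequence similarity between Sirius and other GFP-derived proteins rather than a separate BiFC element. The construct is suited to producing and purifying recombinant Sirius for in vitro characterisation.
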