Addgene plasmid #51956: Sirius/pRSETB
Purpose: bacterial expression of Sirius, a pH-insensitive and photostable ultramarine fluorescent protein
Depositing lab: Takeharu Nagai. Depositing organization: The University of Osaka. Publication: An ultramarine fluorescent protein with increased photostability and pH insensitivity. Tomosugi W, Matsuda T, Tani T, Nemoto T, Kotera I, Saito K, Horikawa K, Nagai T. Nat Methods. 2009 May;6(5):351-3. doi: 10.1038/nmeth.1317. Epub 2009 Apr 6. PubMed 19349978.
Backbone
  Vector backbone: pRSETB
  Backbone manufacturer: Invitrogen
  Vector type: Bacterial Expression
Growth in bacteria
  Bacterial resistance: Ampicillin, 100 μg/mL
  Growth temperature: 37°C
  Growth strain: DH5alpha
  Copy number: High Copy
Gene/Insert
  Gene/Insert name: Sirius
  Species: Synthetic
  Insert size (bp): 700
  Tag / fusion protein: 6xHis (N terminal on backbone)
  Cloning method: Restriction Enzyme; 5′ cloning site BamHI (not destroyed); 3′ cloning site EcoRI (not destroyed)
  Sequencing primers: 5′ T7; 3′ T7 Term
Terms and licenses: Academic/Nonprofit Terms; Industry Terms: Not Available to Industry
Depositor comments: GenBank accession number: AB444952
How to cite: Sirius/pRSETB was a gift from Takeharu Nagai (Addgene plasmid # 51956 ; http://n2t.net/addgene:51956 ; RRID:Addgene_51956)
