>Addgene plasmid #51956 | Sirius/pRSETB | depositor partial sequence | sequence record 82684 | insert
GGATCCGATGGTGAGCAAGGGCGAGGAGCTGTTCACCGGGGTGGTGCCCATCCTGGTCGAGCTGGACGGC
GACGTAAACGGCCACAGGTTCAGCGTGTCCGGCGAGGGCGAGGGCGATGCCACCTACGGCAAGCTGACCC
TGAAGCTCATCTGCACCACCGGCAAGCTGCCCGTGCCCTGGCCCACCCTCGTGACCACCCTGCAATTCGG
CGTGCTGTGCTTCGCCCGCTACCCCGACCACATGAAGCAGCACGACTTCTTCAAGTCCGCCATGCCCGAA
GGCTACGTCCAGGAGCGTACCATCTTCTTCAAGGACGACGGCAACTACAAGACCCGCGCCGAGGTGAAGT
TCGAGGGCGACACCCTGGTGAACCGCATCGAGCTGAAGGGCATCGACTTCAAGGAGGACGGCAACATCCT
GGGGCACAAGCTGGAGTACAACGGGATAAGCTCAAACGTATATATCACCGCCGACAAGCAGAAGAACGGC
ATCAAGGCCCACTTCAAGATCCGCCACAACATCGAGGACGGCGGCGTGCAGCTCGCCGACCACTACCAGC
AGAACACCCCCATCGGCGACGGCCCCGTGCTGCTGCCCGACAACCACTACCTGAGCGTCCAGTCCAAGCT
GAGCAAAGACCCCAACGAGAAGCGCGATCACATGGTCCTGCTGGAGTCCGTGACCGCCGCCGGGATCACT
CTCGGCATGGACGAGCTGTACAAGTAAGAATTC
